Addgene plasmid #119623: pC0.026
Purpose: Level 0 Part. CDS
Depositing lab: Alistair McCormick. Depositing organization: University of Edinburgh. Publication: CyanoGate: A Modular Cloning Suite for Engineering Cyanobacteria Based on the Plant MoClo Syntax. Vasudevan R, Gale GAR, Schiavon AA, Puzorjov A, Malin J, Gillespie MD, Vavitsas K, Zulkower V, Wang B, Howe CJ, Lea-Smith DJ, McCormick AJ. Plant Physiol. 2019 May;180(1):39-55. doi: 10.1104/pp.18.01401. Epub 2019 Feb 28. PubMed 30819783.
Backbone
  Vector backbone: pICH41258
  Backbone size w/o insert (bp): 2247
  Vector type: Synthetic Biology
Growth in bacteria
  Bacterial resistance: Spectinomycin, 50 μg/mL
  Growth temperature: 37°C
  Growth strain: DH5alpha
  Copy number: High Copy
Gene/Insert
  Gene/Insert name: sacB
  Insert size (bp): 2589
  Mutation: bp 2315 T to A
  Cloning method: Restriction Enzyme; 5′ cloning site BpiI (destroyed during cloning); 3′ cloning site BpiI (destroyed during cloning)
  Sequencing primers: 5′ ttgagtgagctgataccgct; 3′ GTCTCATGAGCGGATACATATTTGAATG
Terms and licenses: Academic/Nonprofit Terms; Industry Terms: Not Available to Industry
Depositor comments: Levansucrase expression cassette (CDS). Please visit https://www.biorxiv.org/content/10.1101/426700v1 for bioRxiv preprint.
How to cite: pC0.026 was a gift from Alistair McCormick (Addgene plasmid # 119623 ; http://n2t.net/addgene:119623 ; RRID:Addgene_119623)
