[The description below was written by a language model from this plasmid's Addgene catalogue record and pLannotate feature annotations shown in this document.]
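Description:
pC0.026 is a Level 0 part plasmid from the CyanoGate modular cloning suite, a Golden Gate toolkit for engineering cyanobacteria that follows the plant MoClo syntax. It is built on the pICH41258 acceptor backbone and is classed as a synthetic biology vector for assembly work in E. coli, not as a finished expression or delivery construct. It replicates from a high-copy ColE1/pUC-type origin. Selection is by spectinomycin through the aadA aminoglycoside adenylyltransferase gene, which sits downstream of an AmpR (bla) promoter. The short integrase, gentamicin acetyltransferase and lacI fragments annotated nearby appear to be remnants of the backbone's resistance cassette and former cloning region, not functional genes.

The insert, about 2.6 kb, is a sacB levansucrase cassette stored in the CDS position of the syntax. It carries the native sacB promoter and control region (sacR), followed by the Bacillus subtilis SacB open reading frame. The insert is therefore a self-contained expression unit even though it is filed as a coding-sequence part. A fragment of the IS1 transposable element is annotated downstream of sacB in reverse orientation, within the span of the insert. The part was cloned through BpiI sites that were destroyed in the process. The record lists a single T-to-A substitution at position 2315 but does not say why it was made.

SacB makes many bacteria sensitive to sucrose and is widely used as a negative selection marker. In a cyanobacterial toolkit, such a part would typically be assembled into higher-level constructs for counter-selection, for example in marker removal, although the record does not describe a specific application.
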