Features (pLannotate 1.2.2; 9 found; start..end, strand, type, name):
    110..214     +  promoter       AmpR promoter: bla
    205..285     -  CDS            int (fragment): INT2_ECOLX - Protein inferred from homology: Swiss-Prot protein existence level 3. Putative integrase believed to be involved in the insertion of antibiotic resistance genes into plasmids and transposons. From Escherichia coli.
    373..429     +  CDS            GmR (fragment): gentamycin acetyltransferase; aacC1; confers resistance to gentamycin
    436..1224    +  CDS            aadA: S3AD_ECOLX - Experimental evidence at protein level: Swiss-Prot protein existence level 1. Mediates bacterial resistance to the antibiotics streptomycin and spectinomycin. From Escherichia coli.
   1398..1986    +  rep_origin     ori: high-copy-number ColE1/pMB1/pBR322/pUC origin of replication
   2169..2218    +  CDS            lacI (fragment): lac repressor; lacI; The lac repressor binds to the lac operator to inhibit transcription in E. coli. This inhibition can be relieved by adding lactose or isopropyl-β-D-thiogalactopyranoside (IPTG).
   2238..2683    +  promoter       sacB promoter: sacR; sacB promoter and control region
   2684..4105    +  CDS            SacB: secreted levansucrase that renders bacterial growth sensitive to sucrose; Bacillus subtilis sacB; negative selection marker
   4228..4819    -  mobile_element IS1 (fragment): prokaryotic transposable element IS1
>Addgene plasmid #119623 | pC0.026 | addgene full sequence | sequence record 236339 | Addgene NGS Result
GTGGCTCTTCAGTGGACGAAAGGGCCTCGTGATACGCCTATTTTTATAGGTTAATGTCATGATAATAATG
GTTTCTTAGACGTCAGGTGGCACTTTTCGGGGAAATGTGCGCGGAACCCCTATTTGTTTATTTTTCTAAA
TACATTCAAATATGTATCCGCTCATGAGACAATAACCCTGATAAATGCTTCAATAATATTGAAAAAGGAA
GAGTATGCGCTCACGCAACTGGTCCAGAACCTTGACCGAACGCAGCGGTGGTAACGGCGCAGTGGCGGTT
TTCATGGCTTGTTATGACTGTTTTTTTTTGGGGTACAGTCTATGCCTCGGGCATCCAAGCAGCAAGCGCG
TTACGCCGTGGGTCGATGTTTGATGTTATGGAGCAGCAACGATGTTACGCAGCAGGGCAGTCGCCCTAAA
ACAAAGTTAAACATCATGAGGGAAGCGGTGATCGCCGAAGTATCGACTCAACTATCAGAGGTAGTTGGCG
TCATCGAGCGCCATCTCGAACCGACGTTGCTGGCCGTACATTTGTACGGCTCCGCAGTGGATGGCGGCCT
GAAGCCACACAGCGATATTGATTTGCTGGTTACGGTGACCGTAAGGCTTGATGAAACAACGCGGCGAGCT
TTGATCAACGACCTTTTGGAAACTTCGGCTTCCCCTGGAGAGAGCGAGATTCTCCGCGCTGTAGAAGTCA
CCATTGTTGTGCACGACGACATCATTCCGTGGCGTTATCCAGCTAAGCGCGAACTGCAATTTGGAGAATG
GCAGCGCAATGACATTCTTGCAGGTATCTTCGAGCCAGCCACGATCGACATTGATCTGGCTATCTTGCTG
ACAAAAGCAAGAGAACATAGCGTTGCCTTGGTAGGTCCAGCGGCGGAGGAACTCTTTGATCCGGTTCCTG
AACAGGATCTATTTGAGGCGCTAAATGAAACCTTAACGCTATGGAACTCGCCGCCCGACTGGGCTGGCGA
TGAGCGAAATGTAGTGCTTACGTTGTCCCGCATTTGGTACAGCGCAGTAACCGGCAAAATCGCGCCGAAG
GATGTCGCTGCCGACTGGGCAATGGAGCGCCTGCCGGCCCAGTATCAGCCCGTCATACTTGAAGCTAGAC
AGGCTTATCTTGGACAAGAAGAAGATCGCTTGGCCTCGCGCGCAGATCAGTTGGAAGAATTTGTCCATTA
CGTAAAAGGCGAGATCACCAAGGTAGTCGGCAAATAACTGTCAGACCAAGTTTACTCATATATACTTTAG
ATTGATTTAAAACTTCATTTTTAATTTAAAAGGATCTAGGTGAAGATCCTTTTTGATAATCTCATGACCA
AAATCCCTTAACGTGAGTTTTCGTTCCACTGAGCGTCAGACCCCGTAGAAAAGATCAAAGGATCTTCTTG
AGATCCTTTTTTTCTGCGCGTAATCTGCTGCTTGCAAACAAAAAAACCACCGCTACCAGCGGTGGTTTGT
TTGCCGGATCAAGAGCTACCAACTCTTTTTCCGAAGGTAACTGGCTTCAGCAGAGCGCAGATACCAAATA
CTGTTCTTCTAGTGTAGCCGTAGTTAGGCCACCACTTCAAGAACTCTGTAGCACCGCCTACATACCTCGC
TCTGCTAATCCTGTTACCAGTGGCTGCTGCCAGTGGCGATAAGTCGTGTCTTACCGGGTTGGACTCAAGA
CGATAGTTACCGGATAAGGCGCAGCGGTCGGGCTGAACGGGGGGTTCGTGCACACAGCCCAGCTTGGAGC
GAACGACCTACACCGAACTGAGATACCTACAGCGTGAGCTATGAGAAAGCGCCACGCTTCCCGAAGGGAG
AAAGGCGGACAGGTATCCGGTAAGCGGCAGGGTCGGAACAGGAGAGCGCACGAGGGAGCTTCCAGGGGGA
AACGCCTGGTATCTTTATAGTCCTGTCGGGTTTCGCCACCTCTGACTTGAGCGTCGATTTTTGTGATGCT
CGTCAGGGGGGCGGAGCCTATGGAAAAACGCCAGCAACGCGGCCTTTTTACGGTTCCTGGCCTTTTGCTG
GCCTTTTGCTCACATGTTCTTTCCTGCGTTATCCCCTGATTCTGTGGATAACCGTATTACCGCCTTTGAG
TGAGCTGATACCGCTCGCCGCAGCCGAACGACCGAGCGCAGCGAGTCAGTGAGCGAGGAAGCGGAAGAGC
GCCCAATACGCAAACCGCCTCTCCCCGCGCGTTGGCCGATTCATTAATCACTCTGTGGTCTCAAATGCAC
ATATACCTGCCGTTCACTATTATTTAGTGAAATGAGATATTATGATATTTTCTGAATTGTGATTAAAAAG
GCAACTTTATGCCCATGCAACAGAAACTATAAAAAATACAGAGAATGAAAAGAAACAGATAGATTTTTTA
GTTCTTTAGGCCCGTAGTCTGCAAATCCTTTTATGATTTTCTATCAAACAAAAGAGGAAAATAGACCAGT
TGCAATCCAAACGAGAGTCTAATAGAATGAGGTCGAAAAGTAAATCGCGCGGGTTTGTTACTGATAAAGC
AGGCAAGACCTAAAATGTGTAAAGGGCAAAGTGTATACTTTGGCGTCACCCCTTACATATTTTAGGTCTT
TTTTTATTGTGCGTAACTAACTTGCCATCTTCAAACAGGAGGGCTGGAAGAAGCAGACCGCTAACACAGT
ACATAAAAAAGGAGACATGAACGATGAACATCAAAAAGTTTGCAAAACAAGCAACAGTATTAACCTTTAC
TACCGCACTGCTGGCAGGAGGCGCAACTCAAGCGTTTGCGAAAGAAACGAACCAAAAGCCATATAAGGAA
ACATACGGCATTTCCCATATTACACGCCATGATATGCTGCAAATCCCTGAACAGCAAAAAAATGAAAAAT
ATCAAGTTCCTGAATTCGATTCGTCCACAATTAAAAATATCTCTTCTGCAAAAGGCCTGGACGTTTGGGA
CAGCTGGCCATTACAAAACGCTGACGGCACTGTCGCAAACTATCACGGCTACCACATCGTCTTTGCATTA
GCCGGAGATCCTAAAAATGCGGATGACACATCGATTTACATGTTCTATCAAAAAGTCGGCGAAACTTCTA
TTGACAGCTGGAAAAACGCTGGCCGCGTCTTTAAAGACAGCGACAAATTCGATGCAAATGATTCTATCCT
AAAAGACCAAACACAAGAATGGTCAGGTTCAGCCACATTTACATCTGACGGAAAAATCCGTTTATTCTAC
ACTGATTTCTCCGGTAAACATTACGGCAAACAAACACTGACAACTGCACAAGTTAACGTATCAGCATCAG
ACAGCTCTTTGAACATCAACGGTGTAGAGGATTATAAATCAATCTTTGACGGTGACGGAAAAACGTATCA
AAATGTACAGCAGTTCATCGATGAAGGCAACTACAGCTCAGGCGACAACCATACGCTGAGAGATCCTCAC
TACGTAGAAGATAAAGGCCACAAATACTTAGTATTTGAAGCAAACACTGGAACTGAAGATGGCTACCAAG
GCGAAGAATCTTTATTTAACAAAGCATACTATGGCAAAAGCACATCATTCTTCCGTCAAGAAAGTCAAAA
ACTTCTGCAAAGCGATAAAAAACGCACGGCTGAGTTAGCAAACGGCGCTCTCGGTATGATTGAGCTAAAC
GATGATTACACACTGAAAAAAGTGATGAAACCGCTGATTGCATCTAACACAGTAACAGATGAAATTGAAC
GCGCGAACGTCTTTAAAATGAACGGCAAATGGTACCTGTTCACTGACTCCCGCGGATCAAAAATGACGAT
TGACGGCATTACGTCTAACGATATTTACATGCTTGGTTATGTTTCTAATTCTTTAACTGGCCCATACAAG
CCGCTGAACAAAACTGGCCTTGTGTTAAAAATGGATCTTGATCCTAACGATGTAACCTTTACTTACTCAC
ACTTCGCTGTACCTCAAGCGAAAGGAAACAATGTCGTGATTACAAGCTATATGACAAACAGAGGATTCTA
CGCAGACAAACAATCAACGTTTGCGCCAAGCTTCCTGCTGAACATCAAAGGCAAGAAAACATCTGTTGTC
AAAGACAGCATCCTTGAACAAGGACAATTAACAGTTAACAAATAAAAACGCAAAAGAAAATGCCGATATC
CTATTGGCATTTTCTTTTATTTCTTATCAACATAAAGGTGAATCCCATATGAACTATATAAAAGCAGGCA
AATGGCTAACCGTATTCCTAACCTTTTGGTAATGACTCCAACTTATTGATAGTGTTTTATGTTCAGATAA
TGCCCGATGACTTTGTCATGCAGCTCCACCGATTTTGAGAACGACAGCGACTTCCGTCCCAGCCGTGCCA
GGTGCTGCCTCAGATTCAGGTTATGCCGCTCAATTCGCTGCGTATATCGCTTGCTGATTACGTGCAGCTT
TCCCTTCAGGCGGGATTCATACAGCGGCCAGCCATCCGTCATCCATATCACCACGTCAAAGGGTGACAGC
AGGCTCATAAGACGCCCCAGCGTCGCCATAGTGCGTTCACCGAATACGTGCGCAACAACCGTCTACCGGA
GACTGTCATACGCGTAAAACAGCCAGCGCTGGCGCGATTTAGCCCCGACATAGCCCCACTGTTCGTCCAT
TTCCGCGCAGACGATGACGTCACTGCCCGGCTGTATGCGCGAGGTTACCGACTGCGGCCTGAGTTTTTTA
AGTGACGTAAAATCGTGTTGAGGCCAACGCCCATAATGCGGGCTGTTGCCCGGCATCCAACGCCATTCAT
GGCCATATCAATGATTTTCTGGTGCGTACCGGGTTGAGAAGCGGTGTAAGTGAACTGCAAGGTTGAGACC
ACGAA
