>Addgene plasmid #119623 | pC0.026 | depositor partial sequence | sequence record 243471 | sacB
CACATATACCTGCCGTTCACTATTATTTAGTGAAATGAGATATTATGATATTTTCTGAATTGTGATTAAA
AAGGCAACTTTATGCCCATGCAACAGAAACTATAAAAAATACAGAGAATGAAAAGAAACAGATAGATTTT
TTAGTTCTTTAGGCCCGTAGTCTGCAAATCCTTTTATGATTTTCTATCAAACAAAAGAGGAAAATAGACC
AGTTGCAATCCAAACGAGAGTCTAATAGAATGAGGTCGAAAAGTAAATCGCGCGGGTTTGTTACTGATAA
AGCAGGCAAGACCTAAAATGTGTAAAGGGCAAAGTGTATACTTTGGCGTCACCCCTTACATATTTTAGGT
CTTTTTTTATTGTGCGTAACTAACTTGCCATCTTCAAACAGGAGGGCTGGAAGAAGCAGACCGCTAACAC
AGTACATAAAAAAGGAGACATGAACGATGAACATCAAAAAGTTTGCAAAACAAGCAACAGTATTAACCTT
TACTACCGCACTGCTGGCAGGAGGCGCAACTCAAGCGTTTGCGAAAGAAACGAACCAAAAGCCATATAAG
GAAACATACGGCATTTCCCATATTACACGCCATGATATGCTGCAAATCCCTGAACAGCAAAAAAATGAAA
AATATCAAGTTCCTGAATTCGATTCGTCCACAATTAAAAATATCTCTTCTGCAAAAGGCCTGGACGTTTG
GGACAGCTGGCCATTACAAAACGCTGACGGCACTGTCGCAAACTATCACGGCTACCACATCGTCTTTGCA
TTAGCCGGAGATCCTAAAAATGCGGATGACACATCGATTTACATGTTCTATCAAAAAGTCGGCGAAACTT
CTATTGACAGCTGGAAAAACGCTGGCCGCGTCTTTAAAGACAGCGACAAATTCGATGCAAATGATTCTAT
CCTAAAAGACCAAACACAAGAATGGTCAGGTTCAGCCACATTTACATCTGACGGAAAAATCCGTTTATTC
TACACTGATTTCTCCGGTAAACATTACGGCAAACAAACACTGACAACTGCACAAGTTAACGTATCAGCAT
CAGACAGCTCTTTGAACATCAACGGTGTAGAGGATTATAAATCAATCTTTGACGGTGACGGAAAAACGTA
TCAAAATGTACAGCAGTTCATCGATGAAGGCAACTACAGCTCAGGCGACAACCATACGCTGAGAGATCCT
CACTACGTAGAAGATAAAGGCCACAAATACTTAGTATTTGAAGCAAACACTGGAACTGAAGATGGCTACC
AAGGCGAAGAATCTTTATTTAACAAAGCATACTATGGCAAAAGCACATCATTCTTCCGTCAAGAAAGTCA
AAAACTTCTGCAAAGCGATAAAAAACGCACGGCTGAGTTAGCAAACGGCGCTCTCGGTATGATTGAGCTA
AACGATGATTACACACTGAAAAAAGTGATGAAACCGCTGATTGCATCTAACACAGTAACAGATGAAATTG
AACGCGCGAACGTCTTTAAAATGAACGGCAAATGGTACCTGTTCACTGACTCCCGCGGATCAAAAATGAC
GATTGACGGCATTACGTCTAACGATATTTACATGCTTGGTTATGTTTCTAATTCTTTAACTGGCCCATAC
AAGCCGCTGAACAAAACTGGCCTTGTGTTAAAAATGGATCTTGATCCTAACGATGTAACCTTTACTTACT
CACACTTCGCTGTACCTCAAGCGAAAGGAAACAATGTCGTGATTACAAGCTATATGACAAACAGAGGATT
CTACGCAGACAAACAATCAACGTTTGCGCCAAGCTTCCTGCTGAACATCAAAGGCAAGAAAACATCTGTT
GTCAAAGACAGCATCCTTGAACAAGGACAATTAACAGTTAACAAATAAAAACGCAAAAGAAAATGCCGAT
ATCCTATTGGCATTTTCTTTTATTTCTTATCAACATAAAGGTGAATCCCATATGAACTATATAAAAGCAG
GCAAATGGCTAACCGTATTCCTAACCTTTTGGTAATGACTCCAACTTATTGATAGTGTTTTATGTTCAGA
TAATGCCCGATGACTTTGTCATGCAGCTCCACCGATTTTGAGAACGACAGCGACTTCCGTCCCAGCCGTG
CCAGGTGCTGCCTCAGATTCAGGTTATGCCGCTCAATTCGCTGCGTATATCGCTTGCTGATTACGTGCAG
CTTTCCCTTCAGGCGGGATTCATACAGCGGCCAGCCATCCGTCATCCATATCACCACGTCAAAGGGTGAC
AGCAGGCTCATAAGACGCCCCAGCGTCGCCATAGTGCGTTCACCGAATACGTGCGCAACAACCGTCTACC
GGAGACTGTCATACGCGTAAAACAGCCAGCGCTGGCGCGATTTAGCCCCGACATAGCCCCACTGTTCGTC
CATTTCCGCGCAGACGATGACGTCACTGCCCGGCTGTATGCGCGAGGTTACCGACTGCGGCCTGAGTTTT
TTAAGTGACGTAAAATCGTGTTGAGGCCAACGCCCATAATGCGGGCTGTTGCCCGGCATCCAACGCCATT
CATGGCCATATCAATGATTTTCTGGTGCGTACCGGGTTGAGAAGCGGTGTAAGTGAACTGCA
